>Addgene plasmid #90919 | TPX2 H2.2 gRNA | addgene full sequence | sequence record 183133 | Addgene NGS Result
GATACCGCTCGCCGCAGCCGAACGACCGAGCGCAGCGAGTCAGTGAGCGAGGAAGCGGAAGAGCGCCCAA
TACGCAAACCGCCTCTCCCCGCGCGTTGGCCGATTCATTAATGCAGCTGGCACGACAGGTTTCCCGACTG
GAAAGCGGGCAGTGAGCGCAACGCAATTAATGTGAGTTAGCTCACTCATTAGGCACCCCAGGCTTTACAC
TTTATGCTTCCGGCTCGTATGTTGTGTGGAATTGTGAGCGGATAACAATTTCACACAGGAAACAGCTATG
ACCATGATTACGCCAAGCGCGCAATTAACCCTCACTAAAGGGAACAAAAGCTGGAGCTGCAAGCTTAATG
TAGTCTTATGCAATACTCTTGTAGTCTTGCAACATGGTAACGATGAGTTAGCAACATGCCTTACAAGGAG
AGAAAAAGCACCGTGCATGCCGATTGGTGGAAGTAAGGTGGTACGATCGTGCCTTATTAGGAAGGCAACA
GACGGGTCTGACATGGATTGGACGAACCACTGAATTGCCGCATTGCAGAGATATTGTATTTAAGTGCCTA
GCTCGATACATAAACGGGTCTCTCTGGTTAGACCAGATCTGAGCCTGGGAGCTCTCTGGCTAACTAGGGA
ACCCACTGCTTAAGCCTCAATAAAGCTTGCCTTGAGTGCTTCAAGTAGTGTGTGCCCGTCTGTTGTGTGA
CTCTGGTAACTAGAGATCCCTCAGACCCTTTTAGTCAGTGTGGAAAATCTCTAGCAGTGGCGCCCGAACA
GGGACTTGAAAGCGAAAGGGAAACCAGAGGAGCTCTCTCGACGCAGGACTCGGCTTGCTGAAGCGCGCAC
GGCAAGAGGCGAGGGGCGGCGACTGGTGAGTACGCCAAAAATTTTGACTAGCGGAGGCTAGAAGGAGAGA
GATGGGTGCGAGAGCGTCAGTATTAAGCGGGGGAGAATTAGATCGCGATGGGAAAAAATTCGGTTAAGGC
CAGGGGGAAAGAAAAAATATAAATTAAAACATATAGTATGGGCAAGCAGGGAGCTAGAACGATTCGCAGT
TAATCCTGGCCTGTTAGAAACATCAGAAGGCTGTAGACAAATACTGGGACAGCTACAACCATCCCTTCAG
ACAGGATCAGAAGAACTTAGATCATTATATAATACAGTAGCAACCCTCTATTGTGTGCATCAAAGGATAG
AGATAAAAGACACCAAGGAAGCTTTAGACAAGATAGAGGAAGAGCAAAACAAAAGTAAGACCACCGCACA
GCAAGCGGCCGCTGATCTTCAGACCTGGAGGAGGAGATATGAGGGACAATTGGAGAAGTGAATTATATAA
ATATAAAGTAGTAAAAATTGAACCATTAGGAGTAGCACCCACCAAGGCAAAGAGAAGAGTGGTGCAGAGA
GAAAAAAGAGCAGTGGGAATAGGAGCTTTGTTCCTTGGGTTCTTGGGAGCAGCAGGAAGCACTATGGGCG
CAGCGTCAATGACGCTGACGGTACAGGCCAGACAATTATTGTCTGGTATAGTGCAGCAGCAGAACAATTT
GCTGAGGGCTATTGAGGCGCAACAGCATCTGTTGCAACTCACAGTCTGGGGCATCAAGCAGCTCCAGGCA
AGAATCCTGGCTGTGGAAAGATACCTAAAGGATCAACAGCTCCTGGGGATTTGGGGTTGCTCTGGAAAAC
TCATTTGCACCACTGCTGTGCCTTGGAATGCTAGTTGGAGTAATAAATCTCTGGAACAGATTTGGAATCA
CACGACCTGGATGGAGTGGGACAGAGAAATTAACAATTACACAAGCTTAATACACTCCTTAATTGAAGAA
TCGCAAAACCAGCAAGAAAAGAATGAACAAGAATTATTGGAATTAGATAAATGGGCAAGTTTGTGGAATT
GGTTTAACATAACAAATTGGCTGTGGTATATAAAATTATTCATAATGATAGTAGGAGGCTTGGTAGGTTT
AAGAATAGTTTTTGCTGTACTTTCTATAGTGAATAGAGTTAGGCAGGGATATTCACCATTATCGTTTCAG
ACCCACCTCCCAACCCCGAGGGGACCCAGAGAGGGCCTATTTCCCATGATTCCTTCATATTTGCATATAC
GATACAAGGCTGTTAGAGAGATAATTAGAATTAATTTGACTGTAAACACAAAGATATTAGTACAAAATAC
GTGACGTAGAAAGTAATAATTTCTTGGGTAGTTTGCAGTTTTAAAATTATGTTTTAAAATGGACTATCAT
ATGCTTACCGTAACTTGAAAGTATTTCGATTTCTTGGCTTTATATATCTTGTGGAAAGGACGAAACACCG
TGGAACTGGAGGGCTTTTTCGTTTAAGAGCTATGCTGGAAACAGCATAGCAAGTTTAAATAAGGCTAGTC
CGTTATCAACTTGAAAAAGTGGCACCGAGTCGGTGCTTTTTTTGAATTCTAGATCTTGAGACAAATGGCA
GTATTCATCCACAATTTTAAAAGAAAAGGGGGGATTGGGGGGTACAGTGCAGGGGAAAGAATAGTAGACA
TAATAGCAACAGACATACAAACTAAAGAATTACAAAAACAAATTACAAAAATTCAAAATTTTCGGGTTTA
TTACAGGGACAGCAGAGATCCACTTTGGCGCCGGCTCGAGTGGCTCCGGTGCCCGTCAGTGGGCAGAGCG
CACATCGCCCACAGTCCCCGAGAAGTTGGGGGGAGGGGTCGGCAATTGAACCGGTGCCTAGAGAAGGTGG
CGCGGGGTAAACTGGGAAAGTGATGTCGTGTACTGGCTCCGCCTTTTTCCCGAGGGTGGGGGAGAACCGT
ATATAAGTGCAGTAGTCGCCGTGAACGTTCTTTTTCGCAACGGGTTTGCCGCCAGAACACAGGTGTCGTG
ACGCGGGATCCGCCACCATGACCGAGTACAAGCCCACGGTGCGCCTCGCCACCCGCGACGACGTCCCCAG
GGCCGTACGCACCCTCGCCGCCGCGTTCGCCGACTACCCCGCCACGCGCCACACCGTCGATCCGGACCGC
CACATCGAGCGGGTCACCGAGCTGCAAGAACTCTTCCTCACGCGCGTCGGGCTCGACATCGGCAAGGTGT
GGGTCGCGGACGACGGCGCCGCGGTGGCGGTCTGGACCACGCCGGAGAGCGTCGAAGCGGGGGCGGTGTT
CGCCGAGATCGGCCCGCGCATGGCCGAGTTGAGCGGTTCCCGGCTGGCCGCGCAGCAACAGATGGAAGGC
CTCCTGGCGCCGCACCGGCCCAAGGAGCCCGCGTGGTTCCTGGCCACCGTCGGAGTCTCGCCCGACCACC
AGGGCAAGGGTCTGGGCAGCGCCGTCGTGCTCCCCGGAGTGGAGGCGGCCGAGCGCGCCGGGGTGCCCGC
CTTCCTGGAGACCTCCGCGCCCCGCAACCTCCCCTTCTACGAGCGGCTCGGCTTCACCGTCACCGCCGAC
GTCGAGGTGCCCGAAGGACCGCGCACCTGGTGCATGACCCGCAAGCCCGGTGCCTGAACGCGTTAAGTCG
ACAATCAACCTCTGGATTACAAAATTTGTGAAAGATTGACTGGTATTCTTAACTATGTTGCTCCTTTTAC
GCTATGTGGATACGCTGCTTTAATGCCTTTGTATCATGCTATTGCTTCCCGTATGGCTTTCATTTTCTCC
TCCTTGTATAAATCCTGGTTGCTGTCTCTTTATGAGGAGTTGTGGCCCGTTGTCAGGCAACGTGGCGTGG
TGTGCACTGTGTTTGCTGACGCAACCCCCACTGGTTGGGGCATTGCCACCACCTGTCAGCTCCTTTCCGG
GACTTTCGCTTTCCCCCTCCCTATTGCCACGGCGGAACTCATCGCCGCCTGCCTTGCCCGCTGCTGGACA
GGGGCTCGGCTGTTGGGCACTGACAATTCCGTGGTGTTGTCGGGGAAATCATCGTCCTTTCCTTGGCTGC
TCGCCTGTGTTGCCACCTGGATTCTGCGCGGGACGTCCTTCTGCTACGTCCCTTCGGCCCTCAATCCAGC
GGACCTTCCTTCCCGCGGCCTGCTGCCGGCTCTGCGGCCTCTTCCGCGTCTTCGCCTTCGCCCTCAGACG
AGTCGGATCTCCCTTTGGGCCGCCTCCCCGCGTCGACTTTAAGACCAATGACTTACAAGGCAGCTGTAGA
TCTTAGCCACTTTTTAAAAGAAAAGGGGGGACTGGAAGGGCTAATTCACTCCCAACGAAGACAAGATCTG
CTTTTTGCTTGTACTGGGTCTCTCTGGTTAGACCAGATCTGAGCCTGGGAGCTCTCTGGCTAACTAGGGA
ACCCACTGCTTAAGCCTCAATAAAGCTTGCCTTGAGTGCTTCAAGTAGTGTGTGCCCGTCTGTTGTGTGA
CTCTGGTAACTAGAGATCCCTCAGACCCTTTTAGTCAGTGTGGAAAATCTCTAGCAGTACGTATAGTAGT
TCATGTCATCTTATTATTCAGTATTTATAACTTGCAAAGAAATGAATATCAGAGAGTGAGAGGAACTTGT
TTATTGCAGCTTATAATGGTTACAAATAAAGCAATAGCATCACAAATTTCACAAATAAAGCATTTTTTTC
ACTGCATTCTAGTTGTGGTTTGTCCAAACTCATCAATGTATCTTATCATGTCTGGCTCTAGCTATCCCGC
CCCTAACTCCGCCCATCCCGCCCCTAACTCCGCCCAGTTCCGCCCATTCTCCGCCCCATGGCTGACTAAT
TTTTTTTATTTATGCAGAGGCCGAGGCCGCCTCGGCCTCTGAGCTATTCCAGAAGTAGTGAGGAGGCTTT
TTTGGAGGCCTAGGGACGTACCCAATTCGCCCTATAGTGAGTCGTATTACGCGCGCTCACTGGCCGTCGT
TTTACAACGTCGTGACTGGGAAAACCCTGGCGTTACCCAACTTAATCGCCTTGCAGCACATCCCCCTTTC
GCCAGCTGGCGTAATAGCGAAGAGGCCCGCACCGATCGCCCTTCCCAACAGTTGCGCAGCCTGAATGGCG
AATGGG
[124 nt withheld, positions 4977-5100]
C
[91 nt withheld, positions 5102-5192]
A
[49 nt withheld, positions 5194-5242]
CCTTTGACGTTGGAGTCCACGTTCTTT
[37 nt withheld, positions 5270-5306]
ACCCTATCTCGGTCTATTCTTTTGATTTATAAGGGATTTTGCCGATTTCGGCCTATTGGTTAAAAAATGA
GCTGATTTAACAAAAATTTAACGCGAATTTTAACAAAATATTAACGCTTACAATTTAGGTGGCACTTTTC
GGGGAAATGTGCGCGGAACCCCTATTTGTTTATTTTTCTAAATACATTCAAATATGTATCCGCTCATGAG
ACAATAACCCTGATAAATGCTTCAATAATATTGAAAAAGGAAGAGTATGAGTATTCAACATTTCCGTGTC
GCCCTTATTCCCTTTTTTGCGGCATTTTGCCTTCCTGTTTTTGCTCACCCAGAAACGCTGGTGAAAGTAA
AAGATGCTGAAGATCAGTTGGGTGCACGAGTGGGTTACATCGAACTGGATCTCAACAGCGGTAAGATCCT
TGAGAGTTTTCGCCCCGAAGAACGTTTTCCAATGATGAGCACTTTTAAAGTTCTGCTATGTGGCGCGGTA
TTATCCCGTATTGACGCCGGGCAAGAGCAACTCGGTCGCCGCATACACTATTCTCAGAATGACTTGGTTG
AGTACTCACCAGTCACAGAAAAGCATCTTACGGATGGCATGACAGTAAGAGAATTATGCAGTGCTGCCAT
AACCATGAGTGATAACACTGCGGCCAACTTACTTCTGACAACGATCGGAGGACCGAAGGAGCTAACCGCT
TTTTTGCACAACATGGGGGATCATGTAACTCGCCTTGATCGTTGGGAACCGGAGCTGAATGAAGCCATAC
CAAACGACGAGCGTGACACCACGATGCCTGTAGCAATGGCAACAACGTTGCGCAAACTATTAACTGGCGA
ACTACTTACTCTAGCTTCCCGGCAACAATTAATAGACTGGATGGAGGCGGATAAAGTTGCAGGACCACTT
CTGCGCTCGGCCCTTCCGGCTGGCTGGTTTATTGCTGATAAATCTGGAGCCGGTGAGCGTGGGTCTCGCG
GTATCATTGCAGCACTGGGGCCAGATGGTAAGCCCTCCCGTATCGTAGTTATCTACACGACGGGGAGTCA
GGCAACTATGGATGAACGAAATAGACAGATCGCTGAGATAGGTGCCTCACTGATTAAGCATTGGTAACTG
TCAGACCAAGTTTACTCATATATACTTTAGATTGATTTAAAACTTCATTTTTAATTTAAAAGGATCTAGG
TGAAGATCCTTTTTGATAATCTCATGACCAAAATCCCTTAACGTGAGTTTTCGTTCCACTGAGCGTCAGA
CCCCGTAGAAAAGATCAAAGGATCTTCTTGAGATCCTTTTTTTCTGCGCGTAATCTGCTGCTTGCAAACA
AAAAAACCACCGCTACCAGCGGTGGTTTGTTTGCCGGATCAAGAGCTACCAACTCTTTTTCCGAAGGTAA
CTGGCTTCAGCAGAGCGCAGATACCAAATACTGTTCTTCTAGTGTAGCCGTAGTTAGGCCACCACTTCAA
GAACTCTGTAGCACCGCCTACATACCTCGCTCTGCTAATCCTGTTACCAGTGGCTGCTGCCAGTGGCGAT
AAGTCGTGTCTTACCGGGTTGGACTCAAGACGATAGTTACCGGATAAGGCGCAGCGGTCGGGCTGAACGG
GGGGTTCGTGCACACAGCCCAGCTTGGAGCGAACGACCTACACCGAACTGAGATACCTACAGCGTGAGCT
ATGAGAAAGCGCCACGCTTCCCGAAGGGAGAAAGGCGGACAGGTATCCGGTAAGCGGCAGGGTCGGAACA
GGAGAGCGCACGAGGGAGCTTCCAGGGGGAAACGCCTGGTATCTTTATAGTCCTGTCGGGTTTCGCCACC
TCTGACTTGAGCGTCGATTTTTGTGATGCTCGTCAGGGGGGCGGAGCCTATGGAAAAACGCCAGCAACGC
GGCCTTTTTACGGTTCCTGGCCTTTTGCTGGCCTTTTGCTCACATGTTCTTTCCTGCGTTATCCCCTGAT
TCTGTGGATAACCGTATTACCGCCTTTGAGTGAGCT
Features (pLannotate 1.2.2; 28 found; start..end, strand, type, name):
      4..61      +  rep_origin     RSF ori (fragment): Plasmids containing the RSF 1030 origin of replication can be propagated in E. coli cells that contain additional plasmids with compatible origins.
     63..155     +  CDS            lacI (fragment): lac repressor; lacI; The lac repressor binds to the lac operator to inhibit transcription in E. coli. This inhibition can be relieved by adding lactose or isopropyl-β-D-thiogalactopyranoside (IPTG).
    168..189     +  protein_bind   CAP binding site: CAP binding activates transcription in the presence of cAMP. E. coli catabolite activator protein
    204..234     +  promoter       lac promoter: promoter for the E. coli lac operon
    242..258     +  protein_bind   lac operator: The lac repressor binds to the lac operator to inhibit transcription in E. coli. This inhibition can be relieved by adding lactose or isopropyl-β-D-thiogalactopyranoside (IPTG). lac repressor encoded by lacI
    303..321     +  promoter       T3 promoter: promoter for bacteriophage T3 RNA polymerase
    349..575     +  promoter       RSV promoter: Rous sarcoma virus enhancer/promoter
    576..756     +  LTR            5' LTR (truncated): truncated 5' long terminal repeat (LTR) from HIV-1
    803..928     +  misc_feature   HIV-1 Ψ: packaging signal of human immunodeficiency virus type 1
    912..1275    +  CDS            HIV-1 gag (fragment): gag protein from human immunodeficiency virus 1; gag
   1421..1654    +  misc_feature   RRE: The Rev response element (RRE) of HIV-1 allows for Rev-dependent mRNA export from the nucleus to the cytoplasm.
   2031..2057    +  CDS            Rev (fragment): human immunodeficiency virus 1 (HIV-1) Rev protein; rev; enhances nuclear export of unspliced and incompletely spliced viral mRNAs
   2061..2301    +  promoter       U6 promoter: RNA polymerase III promoter for human U6 snRNA
   2349..2416    +  misc_RNA       tracrRNA (fragment): trans-activating CRISPR RNA for the Streptococcus pyogenes CRISPR/Cas9 system
   2465..2582    +  misc_feature   cPPT/CTS: central polypurine tract and central termination sequence of HIV-1
   2651..2862    +  promoter       EF-1α core promoter: core promoter for human elongation factor EF-1α
   2888..3487    +  CDS            PuroR (fragment): puromycin N-acetyltransferase; pac from Streptomyces; confers resistance to puromycin
   3503..4091    +  misc_feature   WPRE: woodchuck hepatitis virus posttranscriptional regulatory element
   4142..4161    +  misc_feature   cPPT/CTS (fragment): central polypurine tract and central termination sequence of HIV-1
   4163..4396    +  LTR            3' LTR (ΔU3): self-inactivating 3' long terminal repeat (LTR) from HIV-1
   4474..4595    +  polyA_signal   SV40 poly(A) signal: SV40 polyadenylation signal
   4635..4770    +  rep_origin     SV40 ori: SV40 origin of replication
   4791..4809    -  promoter       T7 promoter: promoter for bacteriophage T7 RNA polymerase
   4817..4972    +  CDS            lacZα (fragment): LacZα fragment of β-galactosidase; lacZ fragment
   4977..5405    +  rep_origin     f1 ori (sequence partly withheld): f1 bacteriophage origin of replication; arrow indicates direction of (+) strand synthesis
   5458..5562    +  promoter       AmpR promoter: bla
   5563..6423    +  CDS            AmpR: β-lactamase; bla; confers resistance to ampicillin, carbenicillin, and related antibiotics
   6594..7182    +  rep_origin     ori: high-copy-number ColE1/pMB1/pBR322/pUC origin of replication
