[The description below was written by a language model from this plasmid's Addgene catalogue record and pLannotate feature annotations shown in this document.]
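Description:
TPX2 H2.2 gRNA is a third-generation lentiviral CRISPR guide plasmid built on the pLenti-sgRNA backbone and designed to express a single guide RNA against human TPX2. In bacteria it is maintained by a high-copy ColE1/pUC-type origin and selected with ampicillin through the AmpR (β-lactamase) cassette. An f1 origin, an SV40 origin and remnants of lac/lacZα cloning-vector sequence are also annotated in the backbone. The sequenced record is 7,302 nt, shorter than the 9,151 bp listed for the empty backbone. This would be consistent with loss of a stuffer fragment when the guide was cloned between the two BsmBI sites, both destroyed in the process, although the record does not say so.

The viral portion has a chimeric RSV promoter driving a truncated HIV-1 5' LTR, which makes genomic RNA production Tat-independent. This is followed by the Ψ packaging signal with a partial gag sequence, the RRE for Rev-dependent nuclear export, and a cPPT/CTS. A self-inactivating ΔU3 3' LTR and an SV40 polyadenylation signal close the unit. Within this frame, a human U6 RNA polymerase III promoter transcribes the TPX2 spacer fused to the Streptococcus pyogenes guide scaffold (annotated as a tracrRNA fragment). A separate EF-1α core promoter drives puromycin N-acetyltransferase, stabilised by a WPRE, for selection of transduced mammalian cells.

No Cas9 is encoded, so the nuclease must be supplied separately, for example by a Cas9-expressing cell line. The plasmid belongs to a series of guides used in a large-scale analysis of cell-cycle gene knockouts in human cells and of p53-dependent responses to cell-cycle defects.
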