Addgene plasmid #90919: TPX2 H2.2 gRNA
Purpose: 3rd generation lentiviral gRNA plasmid targeting human TPX2
Depositing lab: Iain Cheeseman. Depositing organization: Whitehead Institute for Biomedical Research. Publication: Large-Scale Analysis of CRISPR/Cas9 Cell-Cycle Knockouts Reveals the Diversity of p53-Dependent Responses to Cell-Cycle Defects. McKinley KL, Cheeseman IM. Dev Cell. 2017 Feb 27;40(4):405-420.e2. doi: 10.1016/j.devcel.2017.01.012. Epub 2017 Feb 16. PubMed 28216383.
Backbone
  Vector backbone: pLenti-sgRNA
  Backbone manufacturer: Eric Lander & David Sabatini labs (Addgene plasmid #71409)
  Backbone size w/o insert (bp): 9151
  Vector type: Lentiviral, CRISPR
  Selectable markers: Puromycin
Growth in bacteria
  Bacterial resistance: Ampicillin, 100 μg/mL
  Growth temperature: 37°C
  Growth strain: NEB Stable
  Copy number: Unknown
Gene/Insert
  Gene/Insert name: TPX2 (Guide Designation H2.2) (alt name: pKMKO series)
  gRNA/shRNA sequence: CACCgTGGAACTGGAGGGCTTTTTC
  Species: H. sapiens (human)
  Promoter: U6
  Cloning method: Restriction Enzyme; 5′ cloning site BsmBI (destroyed during cloning); 3′ cloning site BsmBI (destroyed during cloning)
  Sequencing primers: 5′ hU6-F (5'-GAGGGCCTATTTCCCATGATT-3'); 3′ EF1a-R (5'-CACGGCGACTACTGCACTTA-3')
Terms and licenses: Academic/Nonprofit Terms; Industry Terms: Not Available to Industry
Depositor comments: Please note that gRNA target sequence listed is not strictly the 20nt spacer sequence, but also contains the 5' BsmBI overhang. For more information about knockout human cell lines generated using this plasmid, please see http://cellcycleknockouts.wi.mit.edu/ .
How to cite: TPX2 H2.2 gRNA was a gift from Iain Cheeseman (Addgene plasmid # 90919 ; http://n2t.net/addgene:90919 ; RRID:Addgene_90919)
